Addgene plasmid #144093: TFORF1232
Purpose: Lentiviral vector for overexpressing transcription factor ORFs with unique 24-bp barcodes. Barcodes facilitate identification of transcription factors in pooled screens.
Depositing lab: Feng Zhang. Depositing organization: Broad Institute. Publication: A transcription factor atlas of directed differentiation. Joung J, Ma S, Tay T, Geiger-Schuller KR, Kirchgatterer PC, Verdine VK, Guo B, Arias-Garcia MA, Allen WE, Singh A, Kuksenko O, Abudayyeh OO, Gootenberg JS, Fu Z, Macrae RK, Buenrostro JD, Regev A, Zhang F. Cell. 2023 Jan 5;186(1):209-229.e26. doi: 10.1016/j.cell.2022.11.026. PubMed 36608654.
Backbone
  Vector backbone: pLX_TRC317
  Backbone manufacturer: Broad Institute Genetic Perturbation Platform
  Backbone size w/o insert (bp): 8264
  Vector type: Mammalian Expression, Lentiviral
  Selectable markers: Puromycin
Growth in bacteria
  Bacterial resistance: Ampicillin, 100 μg/mL
  Growth temperature: 37°C
  Growth strain: NEB Stable
  Copy number: High Copy
Gene/Insert
  Gene/Insert name: AFF2
  Species: H. sapiens (human)
  Insert size (bp): 3932
  Entrez Gene: AFF2 (a.k.a. FMR2, FMR2P, FRAXE, MRX2, OX19)
  Promoter: EF1a
  Cloning method: Unknown
  Sequencing primers: 5′ GGGTGGAGACTGAAGTTAGGCCAG; 3′ CACATAGCGTAAAAGGAGCAACATAG
Terms and licenses: Academic/Nonprofit Terms; Industry Terms: Not Available to Industry
Depositor comments: NM_001169124,ENST00000370457 . The transcription factor ORF portion of this plasmid was synthesized by Genewiz. Please test multiple small colonies in case of plasmid recombination. To make this collection available in a timely manner, a portion of this collection was not fully sequenced by Addgene. If an Addgene verified full plasmid sequence is not available, please contact us prior to placing an order to request the full sequence.
How to cite: TFORF1232 was a gift from Feng Zhang (Addgene plasmid # 144093 ; http://n2t.net/addgene:144093 ; RRID:Addgene_144093)
