[The description below was written by a language model from this plasmid's Addgene catalogue record and pLannotate feature annotations shown in this document.]
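Description:
TFORF1232 is a lentiviral mammalian expression plasmid built on the pLX_TRC317 backbone and carrying the human AFF2 (FMR2) open reading frame. It belongs to a barcoded transcription factor ORF collection designed for pooled overexpression screens. In bacteria it is maintained through a high-copy ColE1/pUC-type origin and selected with ampicillin via the bla gene. An f1 origin and remnants of a lac/lacZα cloning region flanked by T7 and T3 promoters are also present in the backbone. The depositor notes that the plasmid can recombine during propagation.

The viral portion has a third-generation, self-inactivating layout. An RSV promoter drives a truncated HIV-1 5' LTR, followed by the Ψ packaging signal, a gag fragment, the Rev response element and a cPPT/CTS, and it ends in a ΔU3 3' LTR with a downstream SV40 polyadenylation signal. Two expression units sit between the LTRs. An SV40 early promoter/origin region drives puromycin N-acetyltransferase for selecting transduced cells, and the strong constitutive EF-1α promoter drives the AFF2 coding sequence, annotated over roughly 3.8 kb of the 12.2 kb sequenced plasmid. A WPRE downstream of the ORF enhances transcript stability and expression.

According to the catalogue, each construct in the collection carries a unique 24-bp barcode that identifies the ORF by sequencing in pooled experiments. The barcode is not annotated in the feature table, so its position cannot be stated from the record. A short U6 promoter fragment between the ORF and the WPRE appears to be residual sequence rather than a functional unit. The ORF was made by gene synthesis and corresponds to a specific AFF2 transcript isoform named by the depositor. The construct is intended for producing lentivirus to overexpress AFF2 stably, for example in directed differentiation screens.
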