Features (pLannotate 1.2.2; 31 found; start..end, strand, type, name):
      5..231     +  promoter       RSV promoter: Rous sarcoma virus enhancer/promoter
    232..412     +  LTR            5' LTR (truncated): truncated 5' long terminal repeat (LTR) from HIV-1
    459..584     +  misc_feature   HIV-1 Ψ: packaging signal of human immunodeficiency virus type 1
    568..931     +  CDS            HIV-1 gag (fragment): gag protein from human immunodeficiency virus 1; gag
   1077..1310    +  misc_feature   RRE: The Rev response element (RRE) of HIV-1 allows for Rev-dependent mRNA export from the nucleus to the cytoplasm.
   1687..1713    +  CDS            Rev (fragment): human immunodeficiency virus 1 (HIV-1) Rev protein; rev; enhances nuclear export of unspliced and incompletely spliced viral mRNAs
   1720..1743    +  promoter       SV40 promoter (fragment): SV40 early promoter
   1744..1815    +  promoter       SV40 promoter (fragment): SV40 enhancer and early promoter
   1839..1974    +  rep_origin     SV40 ori: SV40 origin of replication
   2020..2616    +  CDS            PuroR (fragment): puromycin N-acetyltransferase; pac from Streptomyces; confers resistance to puromycin
   2665..2782    +  misc_feature   cPPT/CTS: central polypurine tract and central termination sequence of HIV-1
   2847..2913    +  CDS            small t antigen (fragment): SV40 (simian virus 40) small t antigen
   2920..4098    +  promoter       EF-1α promoter: strong constitutive promoter for human elongation factor EF-1α
   4115..7942    +  CDS            AFF2: AFF2_HUMAN - Also known as FMR2, OX19. Experimental evidence at protein level: Swiss-Prot protein existence level 1. RNA-binding protein. Might be involved in alternative splicing regulation through an interaction with G-quartet RNA structure. From Homo sapiens (Human).
   7958..8011    +  promoter       U6 promoter (fragment): RNA polymerase III promoter for human U6 snRNA
   8053..8641    +  misc_feature   WPRE: woodchuck hepatitis virus posttranscriptional regulatory element
   8692..8711    +  misc_feature   cPPT/CTS (fragment): central polypurine tract and central termination sequence of HIV-1
   8713..8946    +  LTR            3' LTR (ΔU3): self-inactivating 3' long terminal repeat (LTR) from HIV-1
   9024..9145    +  polyA_signal   SV40 poly(A) signal: SV40 polyadenylation signal
   9185..9320    +  rep_origin     SV40 ori: SV40 origin of replication
   9341..9359    -  promoter       T7 promoter: promoter for bacteriophage T7 RNA polymerase
   9367..9522    +  CDS            lacZα (fragment): LacZα fragment of β-galactosidase; lacZ fragment
   9527..9955    +  rep_origin     f1 ori (sequence partly withheld): f1 bacteriophage origin of replication; arrow indicates direction of (+) strand synthesis
  10008..10112   +  promoter       AmpR promoter: bla
  10113..10973   +  CDS            AmpR: β-lactamase; bla; confers resistance to ampicillin, carbenicillin, and related antibiotics
  11144..11732   +  rep_origin     ori: high-copy-number ColE1/pMB1/pBR322/pUC origin of replication
  11915..12007   +  CDS            lacI (fragment): lac repressor; lacI; The lac repressor binds to the lac operator to inhibit transcription in E. coli. This inhibition can be relieved by adding lactose or isopropyl-β-D-thiogalactopyranoside (IPTG).
  12020..12041   +  protein_bind   CAP binding site: CAP binding activates transcription in the presence of cAMP. E. coli catabolite activator protein
  12056..12086   +  promoter       lac promoter: promoter for the E. coli lac operon
  12090..12112   +  protein_bind   lac operator (fragment): The lac repressor binds to the lac operator to inhibit transcription in E. coli. This inhibition can be relieved by adding lactose or isopropyl-β-D-thiogalactopyranoside (IPTG). lac repressor encoded by lacI
  12155..12173   +  promoter       T3 promoter: promoter for bacteriophage T3 RNA polymerase
>Addgene plasmid #144093 | TFORF1232 | addgene full sequence | sequence record 396161 | Addgene NGS Result
TTAATGTAGTCTTATGCAATACTCTTGTAGTCTTGCAACATGGTAACGATGAGTTAGCAACATGCCTTAC
AAGGAGAGAAAAAGCACCGTGCATGCCGATTGGTGGAAGTAAGGTGGTACGATCGTGCCTTATTAGGAAG
GCAACAGACGGGTCTGACATGGATTGGACGAACCACTGAATTGCCGCATTGCAGAGATATTGTATTTAAG
TGCCTAGCTCGATACATAAACGGGTCTCTCTGGTTAGACCAGATCTGAGCCTGGGAGCTCTCTGGCTAAC
TAGGGAACCCACTGCTTAAGCCTCAATAAAGCTTGCCTTGAGTGCTTCAAGTAGTGTGTGCCCGTCTGTT
GTGTGACTCTGGTAACTAGAGATCCCTCAGACCCTTTTAGTCAGTGTGGAAAATCTCTAGCAGTGGCGCC
CGAACAGGGACTTGAAAGCGAAAGGGAAACCAGAGGAGCTCTCTCGACGCAGGACTCGGCTTGCTGAAGC
GCGCACGGCAAGAGGCGAGGGGCGGCGACTGGTGAGTACGCCAAAAATTTTGACTAGCGGAGGCTAGAAG
GAGAGAGATGGGTGCGAGAGCGTCAGTATTAAGCGGGGGAGAATTAGATCGCGATGGGAAAAAATTCGGT
TAAGGCCAGGGGGAAAGAAAAAATATAAATTAAAACATATAGTATGGGCAAGCAGGGAGCTAGAACGATT
CGCAGTTAATCCTGGCCTGTTAGAAACATCAGAAGGCTGTAGACAAATACTGGGACAGCTACAACCATCC
CTTCAGACAGGATCAGAAGAACTTAGATCATTATATAATACAGTAGCAACCCTCTATTGTGTGCATCAAA
GGATAGAGATAAAAGACACCAAGGAAGCTTTAGACAAGATAGAGGAAGAGCAAAACAAAAGTAAGACCAC
CGCACAGCAAGCGGCCGCTGATCTTCAGACCTGGAGGAGGAGATATGAGGGACAATTGGAGAAGTGAATT
ATATAAATATAAAGTAGTAAAAATTGAACCATTAGGAGTAGCACCCACCAAGGCAAAGAGAAGAGTGGTG
CAGAGAGAAAAAAGAGCAGTGGGAATAGGAGCTTTGTTCCTTGGGTTCTTGGGAGCAGCAGGAAGCACTA
TGGGCGCAGCGTCAATGACGCTGACGGTACAGGCCAGACAATTATTGTCTGGTATAGTGCAGCAGCAGAA
CAATTTGCTGAGGGCTATTGAGGCGCAACAGCATCTGTTGCAACTCACAGTCTGGGGCATCAAGCAGCTC
CAGGCAAGAATCCTGGCTGTGGAAAGATACCTAAAGGATCAACAGCTCCTGGGGATTTGGGGTTGCTCTG
GAAAACTCATTTGCACCACTGCTGTGCCTTGGAATGCTAGTTGGAGTAATAAATCTCTGGAACAGATTTG
GAATCACACGACCTGGATGGAGTGGGACAGAGAAATTAACAATTACACAAGCTTAATACACTCCTTAATT
GAAGAATCGCAAAACCAGCAAGAAAAGAATGAACAAGAATTATTGGAATTAGATAAATGGGCAAGTTTGT
GGAATTGGTTTAACATAACAAATTGGCTGTGGTATATAAAATTATTCATAATGATAGTAGGAGGCTTGGT
AGGTTTAAGAATAGTTTTTGCTGTACTTTCTATAGTGAATAGAGTTAGGCAGGGATATTCACCATTATCG
TTTCAGACCCACCTCCCAACCCCGAGGGGACCCATGCATTGCATCTCAATTAGTCAGCAACCAGGTGTGG
AAAGTCCCCAGGCTCCCCAGCAGGCAGAAGTATGCAAAGCATGCGTCTCAATTAGTCAGCAACCATAGTC
CCGCCCCTAACTCCGCCCATCCCGCCCCTAACTCCGCCCAGTTCCGCCCATTCTCCGCCCCATGGCTGAC
TAATTTTTTTTATTTATGCAGAGGCCGAGGCCGCCTCGGCCTCTGAGCTATTCCAGAAGTAGTGAGGAGG
CTTTTTTGGAGGCCTAGGCTTTTGCAAAAAGCTTTCTAGAGGTACCACCGGAGCTTACCATGACCGAGTA
CAAGCCCACGGTGCGCCTCGCCACCCGCGACGACGTCCCCAGGGCCGTACGCACCCTCGCCGCCGCGTTC
GCCGACTACCCCGCCACGCGCCACACCGTCGATCCGGACCGCCACATCGAGCGGGTCACCGAGCTGCAAG
AACTCTTCCTCACGCGCGTCGGGCTCGACATCGGCAAGGTGTGGGTCGCGGACGACGGCGCCGCCGTGGC
GGTCTGGACCACGCCGGAGAGCGTCGAAGCGGGGGCGGTGTTCGCCGAGATCGGCCCGCGCATGGCCGAG
TTGAGCGGTTCCCGGCTGGCCGCGCAGCAACAGATGGAAGGCCTCCTGGCGCCGCACCGGCCCAAGGAGC
CCGCGTGGTTCCTGGCCACCGTCGGCGTCTCGCCCGACCACCAGGGCAAGGGTCTGGGCAGCGCCGTCGT
GCTCCCCGGAGTGGAGGCGGCCGAGCGCGCCGGGGTGCCCGCCTTCCTGGAGACCTCCGCGCCCCGCAAC
CTCCCCTTCTACGAGCGGCTCGGCTTCACCGTCACCGCCGACGTCGAGGTGCCCGAAGGACCGCGCACCT
GGTGCATGACCCGCAAGCCCGGTGCCAGTTAACGAATTCTAGATCTTGAGACAAATGGCAGTATTCATCC
ACAATTTTAAAAGAAAAGGGGGGATTGGGGGGTACAGTGCAGGGGAAAGAATAGTAGACATAATAGCAAC
AGACATACAAACTAAAGAATTACAAAAACAAATTACAAAAATTCAAAATTTTCGGGTTTATTACAGGGAC
AGCAGAGATCCACTTTGGCGCCGGCTCGAGGCCTGCAGGTGCAAAGATGGATAAAGTTTTAAACAGAGAG
GAATCTTTGCAGCTAATGGACCTTCTAGGTCTTGAAAGGAGTGGGAATTGGCTCCGGTGCCCGTCAGTGG
GCAGAGCGCACATCGCCCACAGTCCCCGAGAAGTTGGGGGGAGGGGTCGGCAATTGAACCGGTGCCTAGA
GAAGGTGGCGCGGGGTAAACTGGGAAAGTGATGTCGTGTACTGGCTCCGCCTTTTTCCCGAGGGTGGGGG
AGAACCGTATATAAGTGCAGTAGTCGCCGTGAACGTTCTTTTTCGCAACGGGTTTGCCGCCAGAACACAG
GTAAGTGCCGTGTGTGGTTCCCGCGGGCCTGGCCTCTTTACGGGTTATGGCCCTTGCGTGCCTTGAATTA
CTTCCACCTGGCTGCAGTACGTGATTCTTGATCCCGAGCTTCGGGTTGGAAGTGGGTGGGAGAGTTCGAG
GCCTTGCGCTTAAGGAGCCCCTTCGCCTCGTGCTTGAGTTGAGGCCTGGCCTGGGCGCTGGGGCCGCCGC
GTGCGAATCTGGTGGCACCTTCGCGCCTGTCTCGCTGCTTTCGATAAGTCTCTAGCCATTTAAAATTTTT
GATGACCTGCTGCGACGCTTTTTTTCTGGCAAGATAGTCTTGTAAATGCGGGCCAAGATCTGCACACTGG
TATTTCGGTTTTTGGGGCCGCGGGCGGCGACGGGGCCCGTGCGTCCCAGCGCACATGTTCGGCGAGGCGG
GGCCTGCGAGCGCGGCCACCGAGAATCGGACGGGGGTAGTCTCAAGCTGGCCGGCCTGCTCTGGTGCCTG
GCCTCGCGCCGCCGTGTATCGCCCCGCCCTGGGCGGCAAGGCTGGCCCGGTCGGCACCAGTTGCGTGAGC
GGAAAGATGGCCGCTTCCCGGCCCTGCTGCAGGGAGCTCAAAATGGAGGACGCGGCGCTCGGGAGAGCGG
GCGGGTGAGTCACCCACACAAAGGAAAAGGGCCTTTCCGTCCTCAGCCGTCGCTTCATGTGACTCCACGG
AGTACCGGGCGCCGTCCAGGCACCTCGATTAGTTCTCGAGCTTTTGGAGTACGTCGTCTTTAGGTTGGGG
GGAGGGGTTTTATGCGATGGAGTTTCCCCACACTGAGTGGGTGGAGACTGAAGTTAGGCCAGCTTGGCAC
TTGATGTAATTCTCCTTGGAATTTGCCCTTTTTGAGTTTGGATCTTGGTTCATTCTCAAGCCTCAGACAG
TGGTTCAAAGTTTTTTTCTTCCATTTCAGGTGTCGTGAGGCTAGCACCGCCACCATGGATCTATTCGACT
TTTTCAGAGACTGGGACTTGGAGCAGCAGTGTCACTATGAACAAGACCGTAGTGCACTTAAAAAAAGGGA
ATGGGAGCGGAGGAATCAAGAAGTCCAGCAAGAAGACGATCTCTTTTCTTCAGGCTTTGATCTTTTTGGG
GAGCCATACAAGGTAGCTGAATATACAAACAAAGGTGATGCACTTGCCAACCGAGTCCAGAACACGCTTG
GAAACTATGATGAAATGAAGAATTTGCTAACTAACCATTCTAATCAGAATCACCTAGTGGGAATTCCAAA
GAATTCTGTGCCCCAGAATCCCAACAACAAAAATGAACCAAGCTTTTTTCCAGAACAAAAGAACAGAATA
ATTCCACCTCACCAGGATAATACCCATCCTTCAGCACCAATGCCTCCACCTTCTGTTGTGATACTGAATT
CAACTCTAATACACAGCAACAGAAAATCAAAACCTGAGTGGTCACGTGATAGTCATAACCCTAGCACTGT
ACTGGCAAGCCAGGCCAGTGGTCAGCCAAACAAGATGCAGACTTTGACACAGGACCAGTCTCAAGCCAAA
CTGGAAGACTTCTTTGTCTACCCAGCTGAACAGCCCCAGATTGGAGAAGTTGAAGAGTCAAACCCATCTG
CAAAGGAAGACAGTAACCCTAATTCTAGTGGAGAAGATGCTTTCAAAGAAATCTTTCAATCCAATTCACC
GGAAGAATCTGAATTCGCCGTGCAAGCGCCTGGGTCTCCCCTAGTGGCTTCCTCTTTATTAGCTCCTAGC
AGTGGCCTTTCAGTTCAAAACTTCCCACCAGGGCTTTACTGCAAAACAAGCATGGGGCAGCAAAAGCCAA
CTGCATACGTCAGACCCATGGATGGCCAGGACCAGGCACCGGACATCTCACCAACACTGAAACCTTCAAT
TGAATTTGAGAACAGCTTTGGGAATCTGTCATTTGGAACACTCTTGGATGGAAAACCCAGTGCAGCCAGT
TCAAAGACTAAACTGCCAAAGTTCACCATCCTCCAAACAAGTGAAGTAAGCCTTCCCAGTGATCCAAGCT
GTGTTGAAGAAATCTTGCGGGAATCGCAGCATCTGACCCCAGGATTCACCTTACAAAAGTGGAATGACCC
AACCACCAGAGCTTCTACAAAGATGCTTGAGGATGACCTGAAGCTGAGCAGTGATGAAGATGACCTTGAG
CCTGTGAAGACCTTGACCACTCAGTGCACTGCCACTGAGCTCTACCAGGCTGTTGAAAAGGCAAAACCTA
GGAATAATCCTGTGAACCCACCCTTGGCCACTCCCCAGCCCCCACCTGCAGTGCAAGCCAGCGGGGGTTC
TGGCAGCTCCAGCGAATCGGAGAGCAGCTCTGAGTCGGATTCAGACACTGAAAGTAGCACCACTGACAGC
GAATCTAATGAGGCACCTCGTGTGGCAACTCCAGAGCCTGAGCCACCCTCAACCAACAAGTGGCAACTGG
ATAAATGGCTTAACAAAGTGACATCCCAGAACAAGTCTTTTATTTGTGGCCAAAATGAAACACCCATGGA
GACTATTTCTCTGCCTCCTCCAATCATCCAACCAATGGAAGTCCAGATGAAAGTGAAGACGAATGCCAGT
CAGGTCCCAGCTGAACCCAAAGAAAGGCCTCTCCTCAGTCTCATTAGGGAGAAAGCCCGTCCACGGCCCA
CTCAGAAAATTCCAGAAACAAAGGCTTTGAAGCATAAGTTGTCAACAACTAGTGAGACAGTGTCTCAAAG
GACAATTGGGAAAAAACAGCCCAAAAAAGTTGAGAAGAACACCAGCACTGACGAGTTTACCTGGCCCAAA
CCAAATATTACCAGCAGCACTCCCAAAGAAAAAGAAAGTGTGGAGCTTCATGACCCACCAAGAGGCCGCA
ACAAAGCCACTGCCCACAAACCAGCCCCTAGGAAAGAACCAAGACCTAACATCCCTTTGGCTCCCGAGAA
GAAGAAGTACAGAGGGCCTGGCAAGATTGTGCCAAAGTCTCGGGAATTCATTGAAACAGATTCATCTACA
TCTGACTCCAACACAGATCAGGAAGAGACCCTGCAAATCAAAGTCCTGCCTCCGTGCATTATTTCTGGAG
GTAATACTGCCAAATCCAAGGAAATCTGTGGTGCCAGCCTGACCCTCAGCACCTTAATGAGTAGCAGTGG
CAGCAACAACAACTTATCCATCAGTAATGAAGAGCCAACATTTTCACCTATTCCTGTCATGCAAACTGAA
ATCCTGTCCCCTCTGCGAGATCATGAGAACCTGAAAAACCTCTGGGTGAAGATTGACCTTGACTTACTCT
CTAGAGTACCTGGCCACAGCTCACTCCATGCAGCACCTGCCAAGCCAGACCACAAGGAGACTGCCACAAA
ACCCAAGCGTCAGACAGCTGTCACAGCTGTGGAGAAACCAGCCCCTAAGGGCAAACGTAAGCACAAGCCA
ATAGAAGTTGCAGAGAAGATCCCTGAGAAGAAGCAGCGCCTGGAGGAGGCCACAACTATCTGCTTGCTCC
CTCCTTGCATCTCACCAGCCCCACCCCACAAGCCTCCCAACACTAGAGAAAATAATTCATCCAGGAGAGC
AAATAGAAGAAAGGAAGAAAAACTATTTCCTCCTCCACTTTCCCCACTGCCAGAGGACCCTCCACGCCGC
AGAAATGTCAGTGGCAATAATGGTCCCTTTGGTCAAGACAAAAACATCGCCATGACTGGACAAATCACAT
CTACCAAACCTAAGAGAACTGAAGGCAAATTCTGTGCTACTTTCAAAGGGATATCGGTAAATGAGGGAGA
CACTCCAAAAAAGGCATCCTCTGCCACCATCACTGTCACCAATACTGCTATTGCCACTGCTACTGTCACT
GCTACTGCCATTGTCACCACCACTGTCACAGCTACTGCCACCGCCACGGCCACCACCACAACTACTACCA
CTACCATTTCCACCATCACCTCTACCATCACTACTGGCCTCATGGATAGCAGTCACCTGGAGATGACGTC
CTGGGCGGCTCTGCCCCTTCTATCCAGCAGCAGCACTAATGTCCGGAGACCCAAGCTCACTTTTGATGAC
TCGGTTCACAATGCTGATTATTACATGCAAGAAGCTAAGAAGCTGAAGCACAAAGCTGATGCACTGTTCG
AGAAATTTGGCAAAGCTGTGAATTATGCTGATGCCGCCCTCTCCTTCACTGAATGTGGCAATGCCATGGA
ACGCGACCCTCTGGAAGCAAAGTCCCCATACACCATGTACTCTGAGACTGTGGAGCTCCTCAGGTATGCA
ATGAGGCTGAAGAACTTTGCAAGTCCCTTGGCTTCGGATGGGGACAAAAAGCTAGCAGTACTATGCTACC
GATGTTTATCACTCCTCTATTTGAGAATGTTTAAGCTGAAGAAGGACCATGCTATGAAGTACTCCAGATC
ACTGATGGAATATTTTAAGCAAAATGCTTCAAAAGTCGCACAGATACCCTCTCCATGGGTAAGCAATGGA
AAGAACACTCCATCCCCAGTGTCTCTCAACAACGTCTCCCCCATCAACGCAATGGGGAACTGTAACAATG
GCCCAGTCACCATTCCCCAGCGCATTCACCACATGGCTGCCAGCCACGTCAACATCACTAGCAATGTGTT
ACGGGGCTATGAACACTGGGATATGGCCGACAAACTGACAAGAGAAAACAAAGAATTCTTTGGTGATCTG
GACACGCTGATGGGGCCTCTGACCCAGCACAGCAGCATGACCAATCTTGTCCGCTACGTTCGCCAAGGAC
TGTGTTGGCTGCGCATCGATGCCCACTTGTTGTAGTAATGAACTAGTCCGTAACTTGAAAGTATTTCGAT
TTCTTGGCTTTATATATCTTGTGGAAAGGACGAACCACAGTACCAAACCGGATACTAACGCGTTAAGTCG
ACAATCAACCTCTGGATTACAAAATTTGTGAAAGATTGACTGGTATTCTTAACTATGTTGCTCCTTTTAC
GCTATGTGGATACGCTGCTTTAATGCCTTTGTATCATGCTATTGCTTCCCGTATGGCTTTCATTTTCTCC
TCCTTGTATAAATCCTGGTTGCTGTCTCTTTATGAGGAGTTGTGGCCCGTTGTCAGGCAACGTGGCGTGG
TGTGCACTGTGTTTGCTGACGCAACCCCCACTGGTTGGGGCATTGCCACCACCTGTCAGCTCCTTTCCGG
GACTTTCGCTTTCCCCCTCCCTATTGCCACGGCGGAACTCATCGCCGCCTGCCTTGCCCGCTGCTGGACA
GGGGCTCGGCTGTTGGGCACTGACAATTCCGTGGTGTTGTCGGGGAAATCATCGTCCTTTCCTTGGCTGC
TCGCCTGTGTTGCCACCTGGATTCTGCGCGGGACGTCCTTCTGCTACGTCCCTTCGGCCCTCAATCCAGC
GGACCTTCCTTCCCGCGGCCTGCTGCCGGCTCTGCGGCCTCTTCCGCGTCTTCGCCTTCGCCCTCAGACG
AGTCGGATCTCCCTTTGGGCCGCCTCCCCGCGTCGACTTTAAGACCAATGACTTACAAGGCAGCTGTAGA
TCTTAGCCACTTTTTAAAAGAAAAGGGGGGACTGGAAGGGCTAATTCACTCCCAACGAAGACAAGATCTG
CTTTTTGCTTGTACTGGGTCTCTCTGGTTAGACCAGATCTGAGCCTGGGAGCTCTCTGGCTAACTAGGGA
ACCCACTGCTTAAGCCTCAATAAAGCTTGCCTTGAGTGCTTCAAGTAGTGTGTGCCCGTCTGTTGTGTGA
CTCTGGTAACTAGAGATCCCTCAGACCCTTTTAGTCAGTGTGGAAAATCTCTAGCAGTACGTATAGTAGT
TCATGTCATCTTATTATTCAGTATTTATAACTTGCAAAGAAATGAATATCAGAGAGTGAGAGGAACTTGT
TTATTGCAGCTTATAATGGTTACAAATAAAGCAATAGCATCACAAATTTCACAAATAAAGCATTTTTTTC
ACTGCATTCTAGTTGTGGTTTGTCCAAACTCATCAATGTATCTTATCATGTCTGGCTCTAGCTATCCCGC
CCCTAACTCCGCCCATCCCGCCCCTAACTCCGCCCAGTTCCGCCCATTCTCCGCCCCATGGCTGACTAAT
TTTTTTTATTTATGCAGAGGCCGAGGCCGCCTCGGCCTCTGAGCTATTCCAGAAGTAGTGAGGAGGCTTT
TTTGGAGGCCTAGGGACGTACCCAATTCGCCCTATAGTGAGTCGTATTACGCGCGCTCACTGGCCGTCGT
TTTACAACGTCGTGACTGGGAAAACCCTGGCGTTACCCAACTTAATCGCCTTGCAGCACATCCCCCTTTC
GCCAGCTGGCGTAATAGCGAAGAGGCCCGCACCGATCGCCCTTCCCAACAGTTGCGCAGCCTGAATGGCG
AATGGG
[124 nt withheld, positions 9527-9650]
C
[91 nt withheld, positions 9652-9742]
A
[49 nt withheld, positions 9744-9792]
CCTTTGACGTTGGAGTCCACGTTCTTT
[37 nt withheld, positions 9820-9856]
ACCCTATCTCGGTCTATTCTTTTGATTTATAAGGGATTTTGCCGATTTCGGCCTATTGGTTAAAAAATGA
GCTGATTTAACAAAAATTTAACGCGAATTTTAACAAAATATTAACGCTTACAATTTAGGTGGCACTTTTC
GGGGAAATGTGCGCGGAACCCCTATTTGTTTATTTTTCTAAATACATTCAAATATGTATCCGCTCATGAG
ACAATAACCCTGATAAATGCTTCAATAATATTGAAAAAGGAAGAGTATGAGTATTCAACATTTCCGTGTC
GCCCTTATTCCCTTTTTTGCGGCATTTTGCCTTCCTGTTTTTGCTCACCCAGAAACGCTGGTGAAAGTAA
AAGATGCTGAAGATCAGTTGGGTGCACGAGTGGGTTACATCGAACTGGATCTCAACAGCGGTAAGATCCT
TGAGAGTTTTCGCCCCGAAGAACGTTTTCCAATGATGAGCACTTTTAAAGTTCTGCTATGTGGCGCGGTA
TTATCCCGTATTGACGCCGGGCAAGAGCAACTCGGTCGCCGCATACACTATTCTCAGAATGACTTGGTTG
AGTACTCACCAGTCACAGAAAAGCATCTTACGGATGGCATGACAGTAAGAGAATTATGCAGTGCTGCCAT
AACCATGAGTGATAACACTGCGGCCAACTTACTTCTGACAACGATCGGAGGACCGAAGGAGCTAACCGCT
TTTTTGCACAACATGGGGGATCATGTAACTCGCCTTGATCGTTGGGAACCGGAGCTGAATGAAGCCATAC
CAAACGACGAGCGTGACACCACGATGCCTGTAGCAATGGCAACAACGTTGCGCAAACTATTAACTGGCGA
ACTACTTACTCTAGCTTCCCGGCAACAATTAATAGACTGGATGGAGGCGGATAAAGTTGCAGGACCACTT
CTGCGCTCGGCCCTTCCGGCTGGCTGGTTTATTGCTGATAAATCTGGAGCCGGTGAGCGTGGGTCTCGCG
GTATCATTGCAGCACTGGGGCCAGATGGTAAGCCCTCCCGTATCGTAGTTATCTACACGACGGGGAGTCA
GGCAACTATGGATGAACGAAATAGACAGATCGCTGAGATAGGTGCCTCACTGATTAAGCATTGGTAACTG
TCAGACCAAGTTTACTCATATATACTTTAGATTGATTTAAAACTTCATTTTTAATTTAAAAGGATCTAGG
TGAAGATCCTTTTTGATAATCTCATGACCAAAATCCCTTAACGTGAGTTTTCGTTCCACTGAGCGTCAGA
CCCCGTAGAAAAGATCAAAGGATCTTCTTGAGATCCTTTTTTTCTGCGCGTAATCTGCTGCTTGCAAACA
AAAAAACCACCGCTACCAGCGGTGGTTTGTTTGCCGGATCAAGAGCTACCAACTCTTTTTCCGAAGGTAA
CTGGCTTCAGCAGAGCGCAGATACCAAATACTGTTCTTCTAGTGTAGCCGTAGTTAGGCCACCACTTCAA
GAACTCTGTAGCACCGCCTACATACCTCGCTCTGCTAATCCTGTTACCAGTGGCTGCTGCCAGTGGCGAT
AAGTCGTGTCTTACCGGGTTGGACTCAAGACGATAGTTACCGGATAAGGCGCAGCGGTCGGGCTGAACGG
GGGGTTCGTGCACACAGCCCAGCTTGGAGCGAACGACCTACACCGAACTGAGATACCTACAGCGTGAGCT
ATGAGAAAGCGCCACGCTTCCCGAAGGGAGAAAGGCGGACAGGTATCCGGTAAGCGGCAGGGTCGGAACA
GGAGAGCGCACGAGGGAGCTTCCAGGGGGAAACGCCTGGTATCTTTATAGTCCTGTCGGGTTTCGCCACC
TCTGACTTGAGCGTCGATTTTTGTGATGCTCGTCAGGGGGGCGGAGCCTATGGAAAAACGCCAGCAACGC
GGCCTTTTTACGGTTCCTGGCCTTTTGCTGGCCTTTTGCTCACATGTTCTTTCCTGCGTTATCCCCTGAT
TCTGTGGATAACCGTATTACCGCCTTTGAGTGAGCTGATACCGCTCGCCGCAGCCGAACGACCGAGCGCA
GCGAGTCAGTGAGCGAGGAAGCGGAAGAGCGCCCAATACGCAAACCGCCTCTCCCCGCGCGTTGGCCGAT
TCATTAATGCAGCTGGCACGACAGGTTTCCCGACTGGAAAGCGGGCAGTGAGCGCAACGCAATTAATGTG
AGTTAGCTCACTCATTAGGCACCCCAGGCTTTACACTTTATGCTTCCGGCTCGTATGTTGTGTGGAATTG
TGAGCGGATAACAATTTCACACAGGAAACAGCTATGACCATGATTACGCCAAGCGCGCAATTAACCCTCA
CTAAAGGGAACAAAAGCTGGAGCTGCAAGC
