>Addgene plasmid #144093 | TFORF1232 | depositor partial sequence | sequence record 284403 | Insert
ACCGCCACCATGGATCTATTCGACTTTTTCAGAGACTGGGACTTGGAGCAGCAGTGTCACTATGAACAAG
ACCGTAGTGCACTTAAAAAAAGGGAATGGGAGCGGAGGAATCAAGAAGTCCAGCAAGAAGACGATCTCTT
TTCTTCAGGCTTTGATCTTTTTGGGGAGCCATACAAGGTAGCTGAATATACAAACAAAGGTGATGCACTT
GCCAACCGAGTCCAGAACACGCTTGGAAACTATGATGAAATGAAGAATTTGCTAACTAACCATTCTAATC
AGAATCACCTAGTGGGAATTCCAAAGAATTCTGTGCCCCAGAATCCCAACAACAAAAATGAACCAAGCTT
TTTTCCAGAACAAAAGAACAGAATAATTCCACCTCACCAGGATAATACCCATCCTTCAGCACCAATGCCT
CCACCTTCTGTTGTGATACTGAATTCAACTCTAATACACAGCAACAGAAAATCAAAACCTGAGTGGTCAC
GTGATAGTCATAACCCTAGCACTGTACTGGCAAGCCAGGCCAGTGGTCAGCCAAACAAGATGCAGACTTT
GACACAGGACCAGTCTCAAGCCAAACTGGAAGACTTCTTTGTCTACCCAGCTGAACAGCCCCAGATTGGA
GAAGTTGAAGAGTCAAACCCATCTGCAAAGGAAGACAGTAACCCTAATTCTAGTGGAGAAGATGCTTTCA
AAGAAATCTTTCAATCCAATTCACCGGAAGAATCTGAATTCGCCGTGCAAGCGCCTGGGTCTCCCCTAGT
GGCTTCCTCTTTATTAGCTCCTAGCAGTGGCCTTTCAGTTCAAAACTTCCCACCAGGGCTTTACTGCAAA
ACAAGCATGGGGCAGCAAAAGCCAACTGCATACGTCAGACCCATGGATGGCCAGGACCAGGCACCGGACA
TCTCACCAACACTGAAACCTTCAATTGAATTTGAGAACAGCTTTGGGAATCTGTCATTTGGAACACTCTT
GGATGGAAAACCCAGTGCAGCCAGTTCAAAGACTAAACTGCCAAAGTTCACCATCCTCCAAACAAGTGAA
GTAAGCCTTCCCAGTGATCCAAGCTGTGTTGAAGAAATCTTGCGGGAATCGCAGCATCTGACCCCAGGAT
TCACCTTACAAAAGTGGAATGACCCAACCACCAGAGCTTCTACAAAGATGCTTGAGGATGACCTGAAGCT
GAGCAGTGATGAAGATGACCTTGAGCCTGTGAAGACCTTGACCACTCAGTGCACTGCCACTGAGCTCTAC
CAGGCTGTTGAAAAGGCAAAACCTAGGAATAATCCTGTGAACCCACCCTTGGCCACTCCCCAGCCCCCAC
CTGCAGTGCAAGCCAGCGGGGGTTCTGGCAGCTCCAGCGAATCGGAGAGCAGCTCTGAGTCGGATTCAGA
CACTGAAAGTAGCACCACTGACAGCGAATCTAATGAGGCACCTCGTGTGGCAACTCCAGAGCCTGAGCCA
CCCTCAACCAACAAGTGGCAACTGGATAAATGGCTTAACAAAGTGACATCCCAGAACAAGTCTTTTATTT
GTGGCCAAAATGAAACACCCATGGAGACTATTTCTCTGCCTCCTCCAATCATCCAACCAATGGAAGTCCA
GATGAAAGTGAAGACGAATGCCAGTCAGGTCCCAGCTGAACCCAAAGAAAGGCCTCTCCTCAGTCTCATT
AGGGAGAAAGCCCGTCCACGGCCCACTCAGAAAATTCCAGAAACAAAGGCTTTGAAGCATAAGTTGTCAA
CAACTAGTGAGACAGTGTCTCAAAGGACAATTGGGAAAAAACAGCCCAAAAAAGTTGAGAAGAACACCAG
CACTGACGAGTTTACCTGGCCCAAACCAAATATTACCAGCAGCACTCCCAAAGAAAAAGAAAGTGTGGAG
CTTCATGACCCACCAAGAGGCCGCAACAAAGCCACTGCCCACAAACCAGCCCCTAGGAAAGAACCAAGAC
CTAACATCCCTTTGGCTCCCGAGAAGAAGAAGTACAGAGGGCCTGGCAAGATTGTGCCAAAGTCTCGGGA
ATTCATTGAAACAGATTCATCTACATCTGACTCCAACACAGATCAGGAAGAGACCCTGCAAATCAAAGTC
CTGCCTCCGTGCATTATTTCTGGAGGTAATACTGCCAAATCCAAGGAAATCTGTGGTGCCAGCCTGACCC
TCAGCACCTTAATGAGTAGCAGTGGCAGCAACAACAACTTATCCATCAGTAATGAAGAGCCAACATTTTC
ACCTATTCCTGTCATGCAAACTGAAATCCTGTCCCCTCTGCGAGATCATGAGAACCTGAAAAACCTCTGG
GTGAAGATTGACCTTGACTTACTCTCTAGAGTACCTGGCCACAGCTCACTCCATGCAGCACCTGCCAAGC
CAGACCACAAGGAGACTGCCACAAAACCCAAGCGTCAGACAGCTGTCACAGCTGTGGAGAAACCAGCCCC
TAAGGGCAAACGTAAGCACAAGCCAATAGAAGTTGCAGAGAAGATCCCTGAGAAGAAGCAGCGCCTGGAG
GAGGCCACAACTATCTGCTTGCTCCCTCCTTGCATCTCACCAGCCCCACCCCACAAGCCTCCCAACACTA
GAGAAAATAATTCATCCAGGAGAGCAAATAGAAGAAAGGAAGAAAAACTATTTCCTCCTCCACTTTCCCC
ACTGCCAGAGGACCCTCCACGCCGCAGAAATGTCAGTGGCAATAATGGTCCCTTTGGTCAAGACAAAAAC
ATCGCCATGACTGGACAAATCACATCTACCAAACCTAAGAGAACTGAAGGCAAATTCTGTGCTACTTTCA
AAGGGATATCGGTAAATGAGGGAGACACTCCAAAAAAGGCATCCTCTGCCACCATCACTGTCACCAATAC
TGCTATTGCCACTGCTACTGTCACTGCTACTGCCATTGTCACCACCACTGTCACAGCTACTGCCACCGCC
ACGGCCACCACCACAACTACTACCACTACCATTTCCACCATCACCTCTACCATCACTACTGGCCTCATGG
ATAGCAGTCACCTGGAGATGACGTCCTGGGCGGCTCTGCCCCTTCTATCCAGCAGCAGCACTAATGTCCG
GAGACCCAAGCTCACTTTTGATGACTCGGTTCACAATGCTGATTATTACATGCAAGAAGCTAAGAAGCTG
AAGCACAAAGCTGATGCACTGTTCGAGAAATTTGGCAAAGCTGTGAATTATGCTGATGCCGCCCTCTCCT
TCACTGAATGTGGCAATGCCATGGAACGCGACCCTCTGGAAGCAAAGTCCCCATACACCATGTACTCTGA
GACTGTGGAGCTCCTCAGGTATGCAATGAGGCTGAAGAACTTTGCAAGTCCCTTGGCTTCGGATGGGGAC
AAAAAGCTAGCAGTACTATGCTACCGATGTTTATCACTCCTCTATTTGAGAATGTTTAAGCTGAAGAAGG
ACCATGCTATGAAGTACTCCAGATCACTGATGGAATATTTTAAGCAAAATGCTTCAAAAGTCGCACAGAT
ACCCTCTCCATGGGTAAGCAATGGAAAGAACACTCCATCCCCAGTGTCTCTCAACAACGTCTCCCCCATC
AACGCAATGGGGAACTGTAACAATGGCCCAGTCACCATTCCCCAGCGCATTCACCACATGGCTGCCAGCC
ACGTCAACATCACTAGCAATGTGTTACGGGGCTATGAACACTGGGATATGGCCGACAAACTGACAAGAGA
AAACAAAGAATTCTTTGGTGATCTGGACACGCTGATGGGGCCTCTGACCCAGCACAGCAGCATGACCAAT
CTTGTCCGCTACGTTCGCCAAGGACTGTGTTGGCTGCGCATCGATGCCCACTTGTTGTAGTAATGAACTA
GTCCGTAACTTGAAAGTATTTCGATTTCTTGGCTTTATATATCTTGTGGAAAGGACGAACCACAGTACCA
AACCGGATACTA
