>Addgene plasmid #144093 | TFORF1232 | depositor partial sequence | sequence record 284404 | Barcode
ACCACAGTACCAAACCGGATACTA
